Addgene plasmid #83097: pLX302 GDF11-V5 puro
Purpose: Lentiviral vector for constitutive expression of human GDF11 with C-terminal V5 tag
Depositing lab: Kevin Janes. Depositing organization: University of Virginia. Publication: Tumor-Suppressor Inactivation of GDF11 Occurs by Precursor Sequestration in Triple-Negative Breast Cancer. Bajikar SS, Wang CC, Borten MA, Pereira EJ, Atkins KA, Janes KA. Dev Cell. 2017 Nov 20;43(4):418-435.e13. doi: 10.1016/j.devcel.2017.10.027. PubMed 29161592.
Backbone
  Vector backbone: pLX302
  Backbone manufacturer: Addgene #25896
  Backbone size w/o insert (bp): 9573
  Vector type: Mammalian Expression, Lentiviral
  Selectable markers: Puromycin
Growth in bacteria
  Bacterial resistance: Ampicillin, 100 μg/mL
  Growth temperature: 37°C
  Growth strain: NEB Stable
  Copy number: Low Copy
Gene/Insert
  Gene/Insert name: GDF11 (alt name: BMP11)
  Species: H. sapiens (human)
  Insert size (bp): 1221
  GenBank ID: NM_005811
  Entrez Gene: GDF11 (a.k.a. BMP11)
  Tag / fusion protein: V5 (C terminal on backbone)
  Cloning method: Gateway Cloning
  Sequencing primers: 5′ CMV-F; 3′ WPRE-R
Resource information
  A portion of this plasmid was derived from a plasmid made by: DNASU plasmid (HsCD00351455)
Terms and licenses: Academic/Nonprofit Terms; Industry Terms: Not Available to Industry
Depositor comments: Plasmid for stable expression of human GDF11 with C-terminal V5 tag.
How to cite: pLX302 GDF11-V5 puro was a gift from Kevin Janes (Addgene plasmid # 83097 ; http://n2t.net/addgene:83097 ; RRID:Addgene_83097)
