[The description below was written by a language model from this plasmid's Addgene catalogue record.]
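Description:
pLX302 GDF11-V5 puro is a lentiviral mammalian expression plasmid built on the pLX302 Gateway destination backbone (about 9.6 kb without insert). It is designed for constitutive, stable expression of human GDF11 (also known as BMP11), a secreted TGF-β superfamily ligand. The roughly 1.2 kb GDF11 open reading frame, corresponding to the human reference transcript, was transferred into the backbone by Gateway recombination from an ORF clone obtained from a public plasmid repository. It is fused in frame to a V5 epitope tag supplied by the backbone at the C terminus, which allows the protein to be detected or immunoprecipitated with anti-V5 antibodies. Because GDF11 is made as a precursor that is proteolytically processed, a C-terminal tag would be expected to sit on the mature ligand end of the protein.

The record does not explicitly state the promoter. The listed sequencing primers (a CMV forward primer upstream and a WPRE reverse primer downstream) suggest that the insert lies between a CMV promoter and a woodchuck hepatitis virus post-transcriptional regulatory element, which generally enhances transcript stability and expression. No feature table is provided, so the LTRs, packaging signal and other lentiviral elements cannot be confirmed individually.

In bacteria the plasmid is selected with ampicillin, is described as low copy, and is grown in a recombination-deficient strain suited to repeat-containing lentiviral vectors. Transduced mammalian cells are selected with puromycin. The construct was deposited in connection with a study of GDF11 tumour-suppressor inactivation through precursor sequestration in triple-negative breast cancer. It is suited to generating stable cell lines that ectopically express tagged GDF11.
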