>Addgene plasmid #83097 | pLX302 GDF11-V5 puro | depositor partial sequence | sequence record 158014 | DNASU GDF11
ATGGTGCTCGCGGCCCCGCTGCTGCTGGGCTTCCTGCTCCTCGCCCTGGAGCTGCGGCCCCGGGGGGAGG
CGGCCGAGGGCCCCGCGGCGGCGGCGGCGGCGGCGGCGGCGGCGGCAGCGGCGGGGGTCGGGGGGGAGCG
CTCCAGCCGGCCAGCCCCGTCCGTGGCGCCCGAGCCGGACGGCTGCCCCGTGTGCGTTTGGCGGCAGCAC
AGCCGCGAGCTGCGCCTAGAGAGCATCAAGTCGCAGATCTTGAGCAAACTGCGGCTCAAGGAGGCGCCCA
ACATCAGCCGCGAGGTGGTGAAGCAGCTGCTGCCCAAGGCGCCGCCGCTGCAGCAGATCCTGGACCTACA
CGACTTCCAGGGCGACGCGCTGCAGCCCGAGGACTTCCTGGAGGAGGACGAGTACCACGCCACCACCGAG
ACCGTCATTAGCATGGCCCAGGAGACGGACCCAGCAGTACAGACAGATGGCAGCCCTCTCTGCTGCCATT
TTCACTTCAGCCCCAAGGTGATGTTCACAAAGGTACTGAAGGCCCAGCTGTGGGTGTACCTACGGCCTGT
ACCCCGCCCAGCCACAGTCTACCTGCAGATCTTGCGACTAAAACCCCTAACTGGGGAAGGGACCGCAGGG
GGAGGGGGCGGAGGCCGGCGTCACATCCGTATCCGCTCACTGAAGATTGAGCTGCACTCACGCTCAGGCC
ATTGGCAGAGCATCGACTTCAAGCAAGTGCTACACAGCTGGTTCCGCCAGCCACAGAGCAACTGGGGCAT
CGAGATCAACGCCTTTGATCCCAGTGGCACAGACCTGGCTGTCACCTCCCTGGGGCCGGGAGCCGAGGGG
CTGCATCCATTCATGGAGCTTCGAGTCCTAGAGAACACAAAACGTTCCCGGCGGAACCTGGGTCTGGACT
GCGACGAGCACTCAAGCGAGTCCCGCTGCTGCCGATATCCCCTCACAGTGGACTTTGAGGCTTTCGGCTG
GGACTGGATCATCGCACCTAAGCGCTACAAGGCCAACTACTGCTCCGGCCAGTGCGAGTACATGTTCATG
CAAAAATATCCGCATACCCATTTGGTGCAGCAGGCCAATCCAAGAGGCTCTGCTGGGCCCTGTTGTACCC
CCACCAAGATGTCCCCAATCAACATGCTCTACTTCAATGACAAGCAGCAGATTATCTACGGCAAGATCCC
TGGCATGGTGGTGGATCGCTGTGGCTGCTCT
