>Addgene plasmid #83097 | pLX302 GDF11-V5 puro | addgene partial sequence | sequence record 161246 | WPRE-R 5'-CATAGCGTAAAAGGAGCAACA-3'
ATCCAGAGGTTGATTGTCGACTTAACGCGCCACCGGTTAGCGCTAGCTCATTACTACGTAGAATCGAGAC
CGAGGAGAGGGTTAGGGATAGGCTTACCAACCACTTTGTACAAGAAAGCTGGGCCCATGAGGCCTGAAGA
GCAGCCACAGCGATCCACCACCATGCCAGGGATCTTGCCGTAGATAATCTGCTGCTTGTCATTGAAGTAG
AGCATGTTGATTGGGGACATCTTGGTGGGGGTACAACAGGGCCCAGCAGAGCCTCTTGGATTGGCCTGCT
GCACCAAATGGGTATGCGGATATTTTTGCATGAACATGTACTCGCACTGGCCGGAGCAGTAGTTGGCCTT
GTAGCGCTTAGGTGCGATGATCCAGTCCCAGCCGAAAGCCTCAAAGTCCACTGTGAGGGGATATCGGCAG
CAGCGGGACTCGCTTGAGTGCTCGTCGCAGTCCAGACCCAGGTTCCGCCGGGAACGTTTTGTGTTCTCTA
GGACTCGAAGCTCCATGAATGGATGCAGCCCCTCGGCTCCCGGCCCCAGGGAGGTGACAGCCAGGTCTGT
GCCACTGGGATCAAAGGCGTTGATCTCGATGCCCCAGTTGCTCTGTGGCTGGCGGAACCAGCTGTGTAGC
ACTTGCTTGAAGTCGATGCTCTGCCAATGGCCTGAGCGTGAGTGCAGCTCAATCTTCAGTGAGCGGATAC
GGATGTGACGCCGGCCTCCGCCCCCTCCCCCTGCGGTCCCTTCCCCAGTTAGG
